>Addgene plasmid #50733 | pSLIK-NFLAG-hEWSR1WT-CMyc | depositor partial sequence | sequence record 76044 | Full insert
CWWGAGACACCGGGACCGATCCAGCCTCCGCGGCCCCGAACTAGTCACCATGGACTACAAGGACGACGAT
GACAAAATGGCGTCCACGGATTACAGTACCTATAGCCAAGCTGCAGCGCAGCAGGGCTACAGTGCTTACA
CCGCCCAGCCCACTCAAGGATATGCACAGACCACCCAGGCATATGGGCAACAAAGCTATGGAACCTATGG
ACAGCCCACTGATGTCAGCTATACCCAGGCTCAGACCACTGCAACCTATGGGCAGACCGCCTATGCAACT
TCTTATGGACAGCCTCCCACTGGTTATACTACTCCAACTGCCCCCCAGGCATACAGCCAGCCTGTCCAGG
GGTATGGCACTGGTGCTTATGATACCACCACTGCTACAGTCACCACCACCCAGGCCTCCTATGCAGCTCA
GTCTGCATATGGCACTCAGCCTGCTTATCCAGCCTATGGGCAGCAGCCAGCAGCCACTGCACCTACAAGA
CCGCAGGATGGAAACAAGCCCACTGAGACTAGTCAACCTCAATCTAGCACAGGGGGTTACAACCAGCCCA
GCCTAGGATATGGACAGAGTAACTACAGTTATCCCCAGGTACCTGGGAGCTACCCCATGCAGCCAGTCAC
TGCACCTCCATCCTACCCTCCTACCAGCTATTCCTCTACACAGCCGACTAGTTATGATCAGAGCAGTTAC
TCTCAGCAGAACACCTATGGGCAACCGAGCAGCTATGGACAGCAGAGTAGCTATGGTCAACAAAGCAGCT
ATGGGCAGCAGCCTCCCACTAGTTACCCACCCCAAACTGGATCCTACAGCCAAGCTCCAAGTCAATATAG
CCAACAGAGCAGCAGCTACGGGCAGCAGAGTTCATTCCGACAGGACCACCCCAGTAGCATGGGTGTTTAT
GGGCAGGAGTCTGGAGGATTTTCCGGACCAGGAGAGAACCGGAGCATGAGTGGCCCTGATAACCGGGGCA
GGGGAAGAGGGGGATTTGATCGTGGAGGCATGAGCAGAGGTGGGCGGGGAGGAGGACGCGGTGGAATGGG
CGCTGGAGAGCGAGGTGGCTTCAATAAGCCTGGTGGACCCATGGATGAAGGACCAGATCTTGATCTAGGC
CCACCTGTAGATCCAGATGAAGACTCTGACAACAGTGCAATTTATGTACAAGGATTAAATGACAGTGTGA
CTCTAGATGATCTGGCAGACTTCTTTAAGCAGTGTGGGGTTGTTAAGATGAACAAGAGAACTGGGCAACC
CATGATCCACATCTACCTGGACAAGGAAACAGGAAAGCCCAAAGGCGATGCCACAGTGTCCTATGAAGAC
CCACCCACTGCCAAGGCTGCCGTGGAATGGTTTGATGGGAAAGATTTTCAAGGGAGCAAACTTAAAGTCT
CCCTTGCTCGGAAGAAGCCTCCAATGAACAGTATGCGGGGTGGTCTGCCACCCCGTGAGGGCAGAGGCAT
GCCACCACCACTCCGTGGAGGTCCAGGAGGCCCAGGAGGTCCTGGGGGACCCATGGGTCGCATGGGAGGC
CGTGGAGGAGATAGAGGAGGCTTCCCTCCAAGAGGACCCCGGGGTTCCCGAGGGAACCCCTCTGGAGGAG
GAAACGTCCAGCACCGAGCTGGAGACTGGCAGTGTCCCAATCCGGGTTGTGGAAACCAGAACTTCGCCTG
GAGAACAGAGTGCAACCAGTGTAAGGCCCCAAAGCCTGAAGGCTTCCTCCCGCCACCCTTTCCGCCCCCG
GGTGGTGATCGTGGCAGAGGTGGCCCTGGTGGCATGCGGGGAGGAAGAGGTGGCCTCATGGATCGTGGTG
GTCCCGGTGGAATGTTCAGAGGTGGCCGTGGTGGAGACAGAGGTGGCTTCCGTGGTGGCCGGGGCATGGA
CCGAGGTGGCTTTGGTGGAGGAAGACGAGGTGGCCCTGGGGGGCCCCCTGGACCTTTGATGGAACAGATG
GGAGGAAGAAGAGGAGGACGTGGAGGACCTGGAAAAATGGATAAAGGCGAGCACCGTCAGGAGCGCAGAG
ATCGGCCCTACGAACAAAAACTCATCTCAGAAGAGGATCTGTASGCGGCCGCACTCGAGATATCTAGACC
CAGCCTTTA
