>Addgene plasmid #50733 | pSLIK-NFLAG-hEWSR1WT-CMyc | addgene partial sequence | sequence record 77886 | cPPT-F 5'-gggaaagaatagtagacataatag-3'
ATTACAAAAACAAATTACAAAAATTCAAAATTTTCGGGTTTATTACAGGGACAGCAGAGATCCAGTTTGG
TTAATTCTAGACAGTTATCAACAAGTTTGTACAAAAAAGCAGGCTTTAAAGGAACCAATTCAGTCGACTG
GATCCTTTACCACTCCCTATCAGTGATAGAGAAAAGTGAAAGTCGAGTTTACCACTCCCTATCAGTGATA
GAGAAAAGTGAAAGTCGAGTTTACCACTCCCTATCAGTGATAGAGAAAAGTGAAAGTCGAGTTTACCACT
CCCTATCAGTGATAGAGAAAAGTGAAAGTCGAGTTTACCACTCCCTATCAGTGATAGAGAAAAGTGAAAG
TCGAGTTTACCACTCCCTATCAGTGATAGAGAAAAGTGAAAGTCGAGTTTACCACTCCCTATCAGTGATA
GAGAAAAGTGAAAGTCGAGCTCGGTACCCGGGTCGAGGTAGGCGTGTACGGTGGGAGGCCTATATAAGCA
GAGCTCGTTTAGTGAACCGTCAGATCGCCTGGAGACGCCATCCACGCTGTTTTGACCTCCATAGAAGACA
CCGGGACCGATCCAGCCTCCGCGGCCCCGAACTAGTCACCATGGACTACAAGGACGACGATGACAAAATG
GCGTCCACGGATTACAGTACCTATAGCCAAGCTGCAGCGCAGCAGGGCTACAGTGCTTACACCGCCCAGC
CCACTCAAGGATATGCACAGACCACCCAGGCATATGGGCAACAAAGCTATGGAACCTATGGACAGCCCAC
TGATGTCAGCTATACCCAGGCTCAGACCACTGCAACCTATGGGCAGACCGCCTATGCAACTTCTTATGGA
CAGCCTCCCACTGGTTATACTACTCCAACTGCCCCCCAGGCATACAGCCAGCCTGTCCAGGGGTATGGCA
CTGGTGCTTATGATACCACCACTGCTACAGTCACCACCACCCAGGCCTCCTATGCAGCTCAGTCTGCATA
TGG
