>Addgene plasmid #50733 | pSLIK-NFLAG-hEWSR1WT-CMyc | addgene partial sequence | sequence record 130684 | hUBCpro-R 5'-CTAAGGCCGAGTCTTATGAGCAG-3'
AGGACGCTCGCTGCGCCCTTCGTCTGACGTGGCAGCGCTCGCCGTGAGGAGGGGGGCGCCCGCGGGAGGC
GCCAAAACCCGGCGCGGAGGCCAGATCTTGGGTGGGTTAATTAACCATCTTTATGGCTCGAGATGTTATC
AACCACTTTGTACAAGAAAGCTGGGTCTAGATATCTCGAGTGCGGCCGCCTACAGATCCTCTTCTGAGAT
GAGTTTTTGTTCGTAGGGCCGATCTCTGCGCTCCTGACGGTGCTCGCCTTTATCCATTTTTCCAGGTCCT
CCACGTCCTCCTCTTCTTCCTCCCATCTGTTCCATCAAAGGTCCAGGGGGCCCCCCAGGGCCACCTCGTC
TTCCTCCACCAAAGCCACCTCGGTCCATGCCCCGGCCACCACGGAAGCCACCTCTGTCTCCACCACGGCC
ACCTCTGAACATTCCACCGGGACCACCACGATCCATGAGGCCACCTCTTCCTCCCCGCATGCCACCAGGG
CCACCTCTGCCACGATCACCACCCGGGGGCGGAAAGGGTGGCGGGAGGAAGCCTTCAGGCTTTGGGGCCT
TACACTGGTTGCACTCTGTTCTCCAGGCGAAGTTCTGGTTTCCACAACCCGGATTGGGACACTGCCAGTC
TCCAGCTCGGTGCTGGACGTTTCCTCCTCCAGAGGGGTTCCCTCGGGAACCCCGGGGTCCTCTTGGAGGG
AAGCCTCCTCTATCTCCTCCACGGCCTCCCATGCGACCCATGGGTCCC
