[The description below was written by a language model from this plasmid's Addgene catalogue record.]
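Description:
pSLIK-NFLAG-hEWSR1WT-CMyc is a lentiviral transfer plasmid built on the pSLIK-neo backbone, with a recorded total size of about 14.6 kb. It is propagated in bacteria under ampicillin selection, and transduced mammalian cells can be selected with G418 through the neomycin resistance marker. No feature table accompanies the record, so the origin of replication, LTRs, packaging signal and other backbone elements are not itemised. The same applies to any transactivator carried by the vector.

The payload is wild-type human EWSR1, an insert of roughly 2 kb. It encodes a protein with a FLAG epitope at the N-terminus and a Myc epitope at the C-terminus. The coding sequence was first placed in the pEN_Tmcs entry vector. It was then transferred by Gateway LR recombination into pSLIK-neo together with the TRE promoter. TRE is a tetracycline-responsive promoter, so expression is expected to depend on a tetracycline-controlled transactivator and on tetracycline or doxycycline, which allows inducible rather than constitutive production of the tagged protein. The two tags permit detection or immunoprecipitation from either end of the protein and help distinguish it from endogenous EWSR1.

According to the stated purpose, the plasmid is co-transfected with the packaging plasmid psPAX2 and the envelope plasmid pMD2G to produce lentivirus that delivers the tagged EWSR1 cassette into target cells. The associated publication examined EWSR1, a gene related to FUS/TLS, in amyotrophic lateral sclerosis. The "WT" designation suggests this construct serves as the wild-type reference in that work, although the record does not list any companion variant constructs.
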