Addgene plasmid #50733: pSLIK-NFLAG-hEWSR1WT-CMyc
Purpose: Produces lentivirus expressing human EWSR1 wild type with FLAG tag at its N-terminus and Myc tag at its C-terminus by co-transfection with psPAX2 and pMD2G
Depositing lab: Zissimos Mourelatos. Depositing organization: Stanford University. Publication: Evaluating the role of the FUS/TLS-related gene EWSR1 in amyotrophic lateral sclerosis. Couthouis J, Hart MP, Erion R, King OD, Diaz Z, Nakaya T, Ibrahim F, Kim HJ, Mojsilovic-Petrovic J, Panossian S, Kim CE, Frackelton EC, Solski JA, Williams KL, Clay-Falcone D, Elman L, McCluskey L, Greene R, Hakonarson H, Kalb RG, Lee VM, Trojanowski JQ, Nicholson GA, Blair IP, Bonini NM, Van Deerlin VM, Mourelatos Z, Shorter J, Gitler AD. Hum Mol Genet. 2012 Jul 1;21(13):2899-911. doi: 10.1093/hmg/dds116. Epub 2012 Mar 27. PubMed 22454397.
Backbone
  Vector backbone: pSLIK-neo
  Backbone manufacturer: Iain Fraser(Addgene plasmid #25735)
  Backbone size w/o insert (bp): 13286
  Total vector size (bp): 14600
  Modifications to backbone: hEWSR1 was cloned into pEN_Tmcs vector at SpeI/NotI sites. The SpeI site was blunt-ended for use. Using LR-recombination, the insert was recombinated into pSLIK-neo vector along with TRE promoter.
  Vector type: Lentiviral
  Selectable markers: Neomycin (select with G418)
Growth in bacteria
  Bacterial resistance: Ampicillin, 100 μg/mL
  Growth temperature: 37°C
  Growth strain: NEB Stable
  Copy number: Unknown
Gene/Insert
  Gene/Insert name: EWSR1
  Species: H. sapiens (human)
  Insert size (bp): 2032
  GenBank ID: NM_001163285.1 NM_001163285.1
  Entrez Gene: EWSR1 (a.k.a. EWS, EWS-FLI1)
  Promoter: TRE
  Tag / fusion protein: FLAG (N terminal on insert); Myc (C terminal on insert)
  Cloning method: Gateway Cloning
  Sequencing primers: 5′ TGGAGACGCCATCCACGCTG; 3′ CCATCTTTATGGCTCGAGATG
Terms and licenses: Academic/Nonprofit Terms; Industry Terms: Not Available to Industry
How to cite: pSLIK-NFLAG-hEWSR1WT-CMyc was a gift from Zissimos Mourelatos (Addgene plasmid # 50733 ; http://n2t.net/addgene:50733 ; RRID:Addgene_50733)
